Addgene plasmid #122151: pHR-pSFFV-dCas9-SunTag-P2A-BFP-dWPRE
Purpose: Expresses dCas9-SunTag(24X) fusion and a fluorescent indicator BFP.
Depositing lab: Clifford Brangwynne. Depositing organization: Princeton University. Publication: Liquid Nuclear Condensates Mechanically Sense and Restructure the Genome. Shin Y, Chang YC, Lee DSW, Berry J, Sanders DW, Ronceray P, Wingreen NS, Haataja M, Brangwynne CP. Cell. 2018 Nov 29;175(6):1481-1491.e13. doi: 10.1016/j.cell.2018.10.057. PubMed 30500535.
Backbone
  Vector backbone: pHR
  Backbone size w/o insert (bp): 9000
  Total vector size (bp): 15861
  Vector type: Mammalian Expression, Lentiviral
Growth in bacteria
  Bacterial resistance: Ampicillin, 100 μg/mL
  Growth temperature: 37°C
  Growth strain: NEB Stable
  Copy number: High Copy
Gene/Insert
  Gene/Insert name: dCas9 fused to SunTag(24x)
  Insert size (bp): 6909
  Promoter: SFFV
  Tag / fusion protein: NLS (N terminal on insert); 2xNLS-P2A-BFP (C terminal on insert)
  Cloning method: Ligation Independent Cloning
  Sequencing primers: 5′ n/a; 3′ n/a
Resource information
  A portion of this plasmid was derived from a plasmid made by: Addgene Plasmid #60910. (Tanenbaum et al., Cell, 2014)
Terms and licenses: Academic/Nonprofit Terms; Industry Terms: Not Available to Industry
Depositor comments: This plasmid is the same as Addgene_60910 except for the dSV40 promoter was replaced with SFFV promoter. Each of the 24 copies of GCN4_v4 peptide can be recognized by scFv-GCN4.
How to cite: pHR-pSFFV-dCas9-SunTag-P2A-BFP-dWPRE was a gift from Clifford Brangwynne (Addgene plasmid # 122151 ; http://n2t.net/addgene:122151 ; RRID:Addgene_122151)
