[The description below was written by a language model from this plasmid's Addgene catalogue record and pLannotate feature annotations shown in this document.]
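Description:
pHR-pSFFV-dCas9-SunTag-P2A-BFP-dWPRE is a lentiviral transfer plasmid for mammalian expression, built on the pHR backbone. In bacteria it is maintained through a high-copy ColE1/pUC-type origin and selected with ampicillin (AmpR). The annotated backbone also carries leftover pBR322-derived fragments and an SV40 promoter–gpt remnant with SV40 small t intron and poly(A) sequences, which lie outside the viral genome. The HIV-1 elements comprise a 5' LTR annotated as truncated, the Ψ packaging signal with a partial gag region, the RRE for Rev-dependent export of the genomic RNA, the cPPT/CTS, and a self-inactivating ΔU3 3' LTR. Virus production would therefore require packaging and envelope functions supplied in trans. No WPRE is annotated, consistent with the "dWPRE" in the name.

The payload is driven by the spleen focus-forming virus (SFFV) LTR promoter. It encodes nuclease-dead S. pyogenes Cas9 (the annotation tool labels it simply as Cas9) with an N-terminal NLS, fused to a SunTag array of 24 copies of the GCN4_v4 peptide, followed by 2xNLS, a P2A self-cleaving peptide and TagBFP. P2A allows BFP to be released as a separate fluorescent marker of expressing cells. Each GCN4_v4 repeat can be bound by an scFv-GCN4 fusion, so a guide RNA–targeted dCas9 can recruit many copies of an scFv-tagged protein to a chosen genomic locus. The depositor notes that the construct matches an earlier SunTag plasmid except that its dSV40 promoter was replaced by SFFV.

The sequenced record is 15,249 nt, against a catalogued size of 15,861 bp, and only one full and two partial GCN4_v4 repeats are annotated. The record gives no explanation for either difference.
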