Features (pLannotate 1.2.2; 36 found; start..end, strand, type, name):
    102..120     -  promoter       SP6 promoter: promoter for bacteriophage SP6 RNA polymerase
    348..627     +  CDS            TcR (fragment): tetracycline efflux protein; tet; confers resistance to tetracycline
    628..676     -  misc_feature   bom (fragment): basis of mobility region from pBR322
    778..813     -  CDS            rop (fragment): Rop protein, which maintains plasmids at low copy number; rop
    908..1012    +  promoter       AmpR promoter: bla
   1013..1873    +  CDS            AmpR: β-lactamase; bla; confers resistance to ampicillin, carbenicillin, and related antibiotics
   2044..2632    +  rep_origin     ori: high-copy-number ColE1/pMB1/pBR322/pUC origin of replication
   2815..2871    +  CDS            lacI (fragment): lac repressor; lacI; The lac repressor binds to the lac operator to inhibit transcription in E. coli. This inhibition can be relieved by adding lactose or isopropyl-β-D-thiogalactopyranoside (IPTG).
   2878..3207    +  promoter       SV40 promoter: SV40 enhancer and early promoter
   3407..3526    +  CDS            gpt (fragment): XGPT_ECOLI - Also known as gpp, gxu. Experimental evidence at protein level: Swiss-Prot protein existence level 1. Purine salvage pathway enzyme that catalyzes the transfer of the ribosyl-5-phosphate group from 5-phospho-alpha-D-ribose 1- diphosphate (PRPP) to the N9 position of the 6-oxopurines guanine and xanthine to form the corresponding ribonucleotides GMP (guanosine 5'- monophosphate) and XMP (xanthosine 5'-monophosphate), with the release of PPi. To a lesser extent, also acts on hypoxanthine (PubMed:9100006, PubMed:3886014). Does not ribophosphorylate adenine (PubMed:3886014). From Esch
   3526..3861    +  CDS            gpt (fragment): XGPT_ECOLI - Also known as gpp, gxu. Experimental evidence at protein level: Swiss-Prot protein existence level 1. Purine salvage pathway enzyme that catalyzes the transfer of the ribosyl-5-phosphate group from 5-phospho-alpha-D-ribose 1- diphosphate (PRPP) to the N9 position of the 6-oxopurines guanine and xanthine to form the corresponding ribonucleotides GMP (guanosine 5'- monophosphate) and XMP (xanthosine 5'-monophosphate), with the release of PPi. To a lesser extent, also acts on hypoxanthine (PubMed:9100006, PubMed:3886014). Does not ribophosphorylate adenine (PubMed:3886014). From Esch
   3956..4261    +  CDS            frsA (fragment): FRSA_ECOLI - Also known as yafA. Experimental evidence at protein level: Swiss-Prot protein existence level 1. Catalyzes the hydrolysis of esters (PubMed:15808744). Displays esterase activity toward pNP-butyrate (PubMed:15808744). May stimulate mixed-acid fermentation by acting as a fermentation/respiration switch that down-regulates respiration and up- regulates fermentation rates (PubMed:15169777). From Escherichia coli (strain K12).
   4265..4339    +  CDS            small t antigen (fragment): SV40 (simian virus 40) small t antigen
   4341..4406    +  intron         small t intron: SV40 (simian virus 40) small t antigen intron
   4536..4556    +  CDS            SV40 NLS: nuclear localization signal of SV40 (simian virus 40) large T antigen
   4875..4958    +  CDS            large T antigen (fragment): large T antigen from SV40 (simian virus 40)
   4981..5115    +  polyA_signal   SV40 poly(A) signal: SV40 polyadenylation signal
   5282..5611    +  CDS            nef (fragment): NEF_HV1BR - Experimental evidence at protein level: Swiss-Prot protein existence level 1. Extracellular Nef protein targets CD4(+) T-lymphocytes for apoptosis by interacting with CXCR4 surface receptors (PubMed:14990729). From Human immunodeficiency virus type 1 group M subtype B (isolate BRU/LAI) (HIV-1).
   5659..5916    +  LTR            5' LTR (truncated): truncated 5' long terminal repeat (LTR) from HIV-1
   5963..6088    +  misc_feature   HIV-1 Ψ: packaging signal of human immunodeficiency virus type 1
   6072..6410    +  CDS            HIV-1 gag (fragment): gag protein from human immunodeficiency virus 1; gag
   6585..6818    +  misc_feature   RRE: The Rev response element (RRE) of HIV-1 allows for Rev-dependent mRNA export from the nucleus to the cytoplasm.
   7195..7295    +  CDS            Rev (fragment): human immunodeficiency virus 1 (HIV-1) Rev protein; rev; enhances nuclear export of unspliced and incompletely spliced viral mRNAs
   7332..7449    +  misc_feature   cPPT/CTS: central polypurine tract and central termination sequence of HIV-1
   7486..7508    -  misc_feature   MCS (fragment): pBluescript multiple cloning site
   7509..7528    -  misc_feature   MCS (fragment): pBluescript multiple cloning site
   7612..8019    +  promoter       SFFV promoter: spleen focus-forming virus long terminal repeat (LTR) promoter
   8121..8141    +  misc_feature   MCS (fragment): multiple cloning site
   8148..12251   +  CDS            Cas9: Cas9 (Csn1) endonuclease from the Streptococcus pyogenes Type II CRISPR/Cas system generates RNA-guided double strand breaks in DNA
  12426..12482   +  CDS            GCN4_v4: GCN4 peptide optimized to improve solubility while preserving binding to an scFv-GFP fusion protein (Tanenbaum et al., 2014)
  12800..12823   +  CDS            GCN4_v4 (fragment): GCN4 peptide optimized to improve solubility while preserving binding to an scFv-GFP fusion protein (Tanenbaum et al., 2014)
  13092..13114   +  CDS            GCN4_v4 (fragment): GCN4 peptide optimized to improve solubility while preserving binding to an scFv-GFP fusion protein (Tanenbaum et al., 2014)
  14277..14978   +  CDS            TagBFP: monomeric blue fluorescent protein mammalian codon-optimized
  14989..15008   +  misc_feature   MCS (fragment): pUC18/19 multiple cloning site
  15020..15091   +  CDS            nef (fragment): NEF_HV1Z2 - Experimental evidence at protein level: Swiss-Prot protein existence level 1. Extracellular Nef protein targets CD4(+) T-lymphocytes for apoptosis by interacting with CXCR4 surface receptors. From Human immunodeficiency virus type 1 group M subtype D (isolate Z2/CDC-Z34) (HIV-1).
  15093..77      +  LTR            3' LTR (ΔU3) (across the origin): self-inactivating 3' long terminal repeat (LTR) from HIV-1
>Addgene plasmid #122151 | pHR-pSFFV-dCas9-SunTag-P2A-BFP-dWPRE | addgene full sequence | sequence record 237578 | Addgene NGS Result
GTGTGCCCGTCTGTTGTGTGACTCTGGTAACTAGAGATCCCTCAGACCCTTTTAGTCAGTGTGGAAAATC
TCTAGCAGCATCTAGAATTAATTCCGTGTATTCTATAGTGTCACCTAAATCGTATGTGTATGATACATAA
GGTTATGTATTAATTGTAGCCGCGTTCTAACGACAATATGTACAAGCCTAATTGTGTAGCATCTGGCTTA
CTGAAGCAGACCCTATCATCTCTCTCGTAAACTGCCGTCAGAGTCGGTTTGGTTGGACGAACCTTCTGAG
TTTCTGGTAACGCCGTCCCGCACCCGGAAATGGTCAGCGAACCAATCAGCAGGGTCATCGCTAGCCAGAT
CCTCTACGCCGGACGCATCGTGGCCGGCATCACCGGCGCCACAGGTGCGGTTGCTGGCGCCTATATCGCC
GACATCACCGATGGGGAAGATCGGGCTCGCCACTTCGGGCTCATGAGCGCTTGTTTCGGCGTGGGTATGG
TGGCAGGCCCCGTGGCCGGGGGACTGTTGGGCGCCATCTCCTTGCATGCACCATTCCTTGCGGCGGCGGT
GCTCAACGGCCTCAACCTACTACTGGGCTGCTTCCTAATGCAGGAGTCGCATAAGGGAGAGCGTCGAATG
GTGCACTCTCAGTACAATCTGCTCTGATGCCGCATAGTTAAGCCAGCCCCGACACCCGCCAACACCCGCT
GACGCGCCCTGACGGGCTTGTCTGCTCCCGGCATCCGCTTACAGACAAGCTGTGACCGTCTCCGGGAGCT
GCATGTGTCAGAGGTTTTCACCGTCATCACCGAAACGCGCGAGACGAAAGGGCCTCGTGATACGCCTATT
TTTATAGGTTAATGTCATGATAATAATGGTTTCTTAGACGTCAGGTGGCACTTTTCGGGGAAATGTGCGC
GGAACCCCTATTTGTTTATTTTTCTAAATACATTCAAATATGTATCCGCTCATGAGACAATAACCCTGAT
AAATGCTTCAATAATATTGAAAAAGGAAGAGTATGAGTATTCAACATTTCCGTGTCGCCCTTATTCCCTT
TTTTGCGGCATTTTGCCTTCCTGTTTTTGCTCACCCAGAAACGCTGGTGAAAGTAAAAGATGCTGAAGAT
CAGTTGGGTGCACGAGTGGGTTACATCGAACTGGATCTCAACAGCGGTAAGATCCTTGAGAGTTTTCGCC
CCGAAGAACGTTTTCCAATGATGAGCACTTTTAAAGTTCTGCTATGTGGCGCGGTATTATCCCGTATTGA
CGCCGGGCAAGAGCAACTCGGTCGCCGCATACACTATTCTCAGAATGACTTGGTTGAGTACTCACCAGTC
ACAGAAAAGCATCTTACGGATGGCATGACAGTAAGAGAATTATGCAGTGCTGCCATAACCATGAGTGATA
ACACTGCGGCCAACTTACTTCTGACAACGATCGGAGGACCGAAGGAGCTAACCGCTTTTTTGCACAACAT
GGGGGATCATGTAACTCGCCTTGATCGTTGGGAACCGGAGCTGAATGAAGCCATACCAAACGACGAGCGT
GACACCACGATGCCTGTAGCAATGGCAACAACGTTGCGCAAACTATTAACTGGCGAACTACTTACTCTAG
CTTCCCGGCAACAATTAATAGACTGGATGGAGGCGGATAAAGTTGCAGGACCACTTCTGCGCTCGGCCCT
TCCGGCTGGCTGGTTTATTGCTGATAAATCTGGAGCCGGTGAGCGTGGGTCTCGCGGTATCATTGCAGCA
CTGGGGCCAGATGGTAAGCCCTCCCGTATCGTAGTTATCTACACGACGGGGAGTCAGGCAACTATGGATG
AACGAAATAGACAGATCGCTGAGATAGGTGCCTCACTGATTAAGCATTGGTAACTGTCAGACCAAGTTTA
CTCATATATACTTTAGATTGATTTAAAACTTCATTTTTAATTTAAAAGGATCTAGGTGAAGATCCTTTTT
GATAATCTCATGACCAAAATCCCTTAACGTGAGTTTTCGTTCCACTGAGCGTCAGACCCCGTAGAAAAGA
TCAAAGGATCTTCTTGAGATCCTTTTTTTCTGCGCGTAATCTGCTGCTTGCAAACAAAAAAACCACCGCT
ACCAGCGGTGGTTTGTTTGCCGGATCAAGAGCTACCAACTCTTTTTCCGAAGGTAACTGGCTTCAGCAGA
GCGCAGATACCAAATACTGTTCTTCTAGTGTAGCCGTAGTTAGGCCACCACTTCAAGAACTCTGTAGCAC
CGCCTACATACCTCGCTCTGCTAATCCTGTTACCAGTGGCTGCTGCCAGTGGCGATAAGTCGTGTCTTAC
CGGGTTGGACTCAAGACGATAGTTACCGGATAAGGCGCAGCGGTCGGGCTGAACGGGGGGTTCGTGCACA
CAGCCCAGCTTGGAGCGAACGACCTACACCGAACTGAGATACCTACAGCGTGAGCTATGAGAAAGCGCCA
CGCTTCCCGAAGGGAGAAAGGCGGACAGGTATCCGGTAAGCGGCAGGGTCGGAACAGGAGAGCGCACGAG
GGAGCTTCCAGGGGGAAACGCCTGGTATCTTTATAGTCCTGTCGGGTTTCGCCACCTCTGACTTGAGCGT
CGATTTTTGTGATGCTCGTCAGGGGGGCGGAGCCTATGGAAAAACGCCAGCAACGCGGCCTTTTTACGGT
TCCTGGCCTTTTGCTGGCCTTTTGCTCACATGTTCTTTCCTGCGTTATCCCCTGATTCTGTGGATAACCG
TATTACCGCCTTTGAGTGAGCTGATACCGCTCGCCGCAGCCGAACGACCGAGCGCAGCGAGTCAGTGAGC
GAGGAAGCGGAAGAGCGCCCAATACGCAAACCGCCTCTCCCCGCGCGTTGGCCGATTCATTAATGCAGCT
GTGGAATGTGTGTCAGTTAGGGTGTGGAAAGTCCCCAGGCTCCCCAGCAGGCAGAAGTATGCAAAGCATG
CATCTCAATTAGTCAGCAACCAGGTGTGGAAAGTCCCCAGGCTCCCCAGCAGGCAGAAGTATGCAAAGCA
TGCATCTCAATTAGTCAGCAACCATAGTCCCGCCCCTAACTCCGCCCATCCCGCCCCTAACTCCGCCCAG
TTCCGCCCATTCTCCGCCCCATGGCTGACTAATTTTTTTTATTTATGCAGAGGCCGAGGCCGCCTCGGCC
TCTGAGCTATTCCAGAAGTAGTGAGGAGGCTTTTTTGGAGGCCTAGGCTTTTGCAAAAAGCTTGGACACA
AGACAGGCTTGCGAGATATGTTTGAGAATACCACTTTATCCCGCGTCAGGGAGAGGCAGTGCGTAAAAAG
ACGCGGACTCATGTGAAATACTGGTTTTTAGTGCGCCAGATCTCTATAATCTCGCGCAACCTATTTTCCC
CTCGAACACTTTTTAAGCCGTAGATAAACAGGCTGGGACACTTCACATGAGCGAAAAATACATCGTCACC
TGGGACATGTTGCAGATCCATGCACGTAAACTCGCAAGCCGACTGATGCCTTCTGAACAATGGAAAGGCA
TTATTGCCGTAAGCCGTGGCGGTCTGTACCGGGTGCGTTACTGGCGCGTGAACTGGGTATTCGTCATGTC
GATACCGTTTGTATTTCCAGCTACGATCACGACAACCAGCGCGAGCTTAAAGTGCTGAAACGCGCAGAAG
GCGATGGCGAAGGCTTCATCGTTATTGATGACCTGGTGGATACCGGTGGTACTGCGGTTGCGATTCGTGA
AATGTATCCAAAAGCGCACTTTGTCACCATCTTCGCAAAACCGGCTGGTCGTCCGCTGGTTGATGACTAT
GTTGTTGATATCCCGCAAGATACCTGGATTGAACAGCCGTGGGATATGGGCGTCGTATTCGTCCCGCCAA
TCTCCGGTCGCTAATCTTTTCAACGCCTGGCACTGCCGGGCGTTGTTCTTTTTAACTTCAGGCGGGTTAC
AATAGTTTCCAGTAAGTATTCTGGAGGCTGCATCCATGACACAGGCAAACCTGAGCGAAACCCTGTTCAA
ACCCCGCTTTAAACATCCTGAAACCTCGACGCTAGTCCGCCGCTTTAATCACGGCGCACAACCGCCTGTG
CAGTCGGCCCTTGATGGTAAAACCATCCCTCACTGGTATCGCATGATTAACCGTCTGATGTGGATCTGGC
GCGGCATTGACCCACGCGAAATCCTCGACGTCCAGGCACGTATTGTGATGAGCGATGCCGAACGTACCGA
CGATGATTTATACGATACGGTGATTGGCTACCGTGGCGGCAACTGGATTTATGAGTGGGCCCCGGATCTT
TGTGAAGGAACCTTACTTCTGTGGTGTGACATAATTGGACAAACTACCTACAGAGATTTAAAGCTCTAAG
GTAAATATAAAATTTTTAAGTGTATAATGTGTTAAACTACTGATTCTAATTGTTTGTGTATTTTAGATTC
CAACCTATGGAACTGATGAATGGGAGCAGTGGTGGAATGCCTTTAATGAGGAAAACCTGTTTTGCTCAGA
AGAAATGCCATCTAGTGATGATGAGGCTACTGCTGACTCTCAACATTCTACTCCTCCAAAAAAGAAGAGA
AAGGTAGAAGACCCCAAGGACTTTCCTTCAGAATTGCTAAGTTTTTTGAGTCATGCTGTGTTTAGTAATA
GAACTCTTGCTTGCTTTGCTATTTACACCACAAAGGAAAAAGCTGCACTGCTATACAAGAAAATTATGGA
AAAATATTCTGTAACCTTTATAAGTAGGCATAACAGTTATAATCATAACATACTGTTTTTTCTTACTCCA
CACAGGCATAGAGTGTCTGCTATTAATAACTATGCTCAAAAATTGTGTACCTTTAGCTTTTTAATTTGTA
AAGGGGTTAATAAGGAATATTTGATGTATAGTGCCTTGACTAGAGATCATAATCAGCCATACCACATTTG
TAGAGGTTTTACTTGCTTTAAAAAACCTCCCACACCTCCCCCTGAACCTGAAACATAAAATGAATGCAAT
TGTTGTTGTTAACTTGTTTATTGCAGCTTATAATGGTTACAAATAAAGCAATAGCATCACAAATTTCACA
AATAAAGCATTTTTTTCACTGCATTCTAGTTGTGGTTTGTCCAAACTCATCAATGTATCTTATCATGTCT
GGATCAACTGGATAACTCAAGCTAACCAAAATCATCCCAAACTTCCCACCCCATACCCTATTACCACTGC
CAATTACCTGTGGTTTCATTTACTCTAAACCTGTGATTCCTCTGAATTATTTTCATTTTAAAGAAATTGT
ATTTGTTAAATATGTACTACAAACTTAGTAGTTGGAAGGGCTAATTCACTCCCAAAGAAGACAAGATATC
CTTGATCTGTGGATCTACCACACACAAGGCTACTTCCCTGATTAGCAGAACTACACACCAGGGCCAGGGG
TCAGATATCCACTGACCTTTGGATGGTGCTACAAGCTAGTACCAGTTGAGCCAGATAAGGTAGAAGAGGC
CAATAAAGGAGAGAACACCAGCTTGTTACACCCTGTGAGCCTGCATGGGATGGATGACCCGGAGAGAGAA
GTGTTAGAGTGGAGGTTTGACAGCCGCCTAGCATTTCATCACGTGGCCCGAGAGCTGCATCCGGAGTACT
TCAAGAACTGCTGATATCGAGCTTGCTACAAGGGACTTTCCGCTGGGGACTTTCCAGGGAGGCGTGGCCT
GGGCGGGACTGGGGAGTGGCGAGCCCTCAGATCCTGCATATAAGCAGCTGCTTTTTGCCTGTACTGGGTC
TCTCTGGTTAGACCAGATCTGAGCCTGGGAGCTCTCTGGCTAACTAGGGAACCCACTGCTTAAGCCTCAA
TAAAGCTTGCCTTGAGTGCTTCAAGTAGTGTGTGCCCGTCTGTTGTGTGACTCTGGTAACTAGAGATCCC
TCAGACCCTTTTAGTCAGTGTGGAAAATCTCTAGCAGTGGCGCCCGAACAGGGACTTGAAAGCGAAAGGG
AAACCAGAGGAGCTCTCTCGACGCAGGACTCGGCTTGCTGAAGCGCGCACGGCAAGAGGCGAGGGGCGGC
GACTGGTGAGTACGCCAAAAATTTTGACTAGCGGAGGCTAGAAGGAGAGAGATGGGTGCGAGAGCGTCAG
TATTAAGCGGGGGAGAATTAGATCGCGATGGGAAAAAATTCGGTTAAGGCCAGGGGGAAAGAAAAAATAT
AAATTAAAACATATAGTATGGGCAAGCAGGGAGCTAGAACGATTCGCAGTTAATCCTGGCCTGTTAGAAA
CATCAGAAGGCTGTAGACAAATACTGGGACAGCTACAACCATCCCTTCAGACAGGATCAGAAGAACTTAG
ATCATTATATAATACAGTAGCAACCCTCTATTGTGTGCATCAAAGGATAGAGATAAAAGACACCAAGGAA
GCTTTAGACAAGATAGAGGAAGAGCAAAACAAAAGTAAGACCACCGCACAGCAAGCGGCCGGCCGCTGAT
CTTCAGACCTGGAGGAGGAGATATGAGGGACAATTGGAGAAGTGAATTATATAAATATAAAGTAGTAAAA
ATTGAACCATTAGGAGTAGCACCCACCAAGGCAAAGAGAAGAGTGGTGCAGAGAGAAAAAAGAGCAGTGG
GAATAGGAGCTTTGTTCCTTGGGTTCTTGGGAGCAGCAGGAAGCACTATGGGCGCAGCGTCAATGACGCT
GACGGTACAGGCCAGACAATTATTGTCTGGTATAGTGCAGCAGCAGAACAATTTGCTGAGGGCTATTGAG
GCGCAACAGCATCTGTTGCAACTCACAGTCTGGGGCATCAAGCAGCTCCAGGCAAGAATCCTGGCTGTGG
AAAGATACCTAAAGGATCAACAGCTCCTGGGGATTTGGGGTTGCTCTGGAAAACTCATTTGCACCACTGC
TGTGCCTTGGAATGCTAGTTGGAGTAATAAATCTCTGGAACAGATTTGGAATCACACGACCTGGATGGAG
TGGGACAGAGAAATTAACAATTACACAAGCTTAATACACTCCTTAATTGAAGAATCGCAAAACCAGCAAG
AAAAGAATGAACAAGAATTATTGGAATTAGATAAATGGGCAAGTTTGTGGAATTGGTTTAACATAACAAA
TTGGCTGTGGTATATAAAATTATTCATAATGATAGTAGGAGGCTTGGTAGGTTTAAGAATAGTTTTTGCT
GTACTTTCTATAGTGAATAGAGTTAGGCAGGGATATTCACCATTATCGTTTCAGACCCACCTCCCAACCC
CGAGGGGACCCGACAGGCCCGAAGGAATAGAAGAAGAAGGTGGAGAGAGAGACAGAGACAGATCCATTCG
ATTAGTGAACGGATCTCGACGGTATCGCCAAATGGCAGTATTCATCCACAATTTTAAAAGAAAAGGGGGG
ATTGGGGGGTACAGTGCAGGGGAAAGAATAGTAGACATAATAGCAACAGACATACAAACTAAAGAATTAC
AAAAACAAATTACAAAAATTCAAAATTTTCGGGTTTATTACAGGGACAGCAGAGATCCAGTTTGGATCGA
TAAGCTTGATATCGAATTATATCGAATTCCTGCAGCCCCGATAAAATAAAAGATTTTATTTAGTCTCCAG
AAAAAGGGGGGAATGAAAGACCCCACCTGTAGGTTTGGCAAGCTAGCTGCAGTAACGCCATTTTGCAAGG
CATGGAAAAATACCAAACCAAGAATAGAGAAGTTCAGATCAAGGGCGGGTACATGAAAATAGCTAACGTT
GGGCCAAACAGGATATCTGCGGTGAGCAGTTTCGGCCCCGGCCCGGGGCCAAGAACAGATGGTCACCGCA
GTTTCGGCCCCGGCCCGAGGCCAAGAACAGATGGTCCCCAGATATGGCCCAACCCTCAGCAGTTTCTTAA
GACCCATCAGATGTTTCCAGGCTCCCCCAAGGACCTGAAATGACCCTGCGCCTTATTTGAATTAACCAAT
CAGCCTGCTTCTCGCTTCTGTTCGCGCGCTTCTGCTTCCCGAGCTCTATAAAAGAGCTCACAACCCCTCA
CTCGGCGCGCCAGTCCTCCGACAGACTGAGTCGCCCGGGGGGGATCTGGAGCTCTCGAGAATTCTCACGC
GTCAAGTACGCGCGCCACCATGCCCAAGAAGAAGCGCAAGGTGGGACGCGTCTGCAGGATATCAAGCTTG
CGGTACCGCGGGCCCGGGATCGCCACCATGGACAAGAAGTACAGCATCGGCCTGGCCATCGGCACCAACT
CTGTGGGCTGGGCCGTGATCACCGACGAGTACAAGGTGCCCAGCAAGAAATTCAAGGTGCTGGGCAACAC
CGACCGGCACAGCATCAAGAAGAACCTGATCGGCGCCCTGCTGTTCGACAGCGGAGAAACAGCCGAGGCC
ACCCGGCTGAAGAGAACCGCCAGAAGAAGATACACCAGACGGAAGAACCGGATCTGCTATCTGCAAGAGA
TCTTCAGCAACGAGATGGCCAAGGTGGACGACAGCTTCTTCCACAGACTGGAAGAGTCCTTCCTGGTGGA
AGAGGATAAGAAGCACGAGCGGCACCCCATCTTCGGCAACATCGTGGACGAGGTGGCCTACCACGAGAAG
TACCCCACCATCTACCACCTGAGAAAGAAACTGGTGGACAGCACCGACAAGGCCGACCTGCGGCTGATCT
ATCTGGCCCTGGCCCACATGATCAAGTTCCGGGGCCACTTCCTGATCGAGGGCGACCTGAACCCCGACAA
CAGCGACGTGGACAAGCTGTTCATCCAGCTGGTGCAGACCTACAACCAGCTGTTCGAGGAAAACCCCATC
AACGCCAGCGGCGTGGACGCCAAGGCCATCCTGTCTGCCAGACTGAGCAAGAGCAGACGGCTGGAAAATC
TGATCGCCCAGCTGCCCGGCGAGAAGAAGAATGGCCTGTTCGGCAACCTGATTGCCCTGAGCCTGGGCCT
GACCCCCAACTTCAAGAGCAACTTCGACCTGGCCGAGGATGCCAAACTGCAGCTGAGCAAGGACACCTAC
GACGACGACCTGGACAACCTGCTGGCCCAGATCGGCGACCAGTACGCCGACCTGTTTCTGGCCGCCAAGA
ACCTGTCCGACGCCATCCTGCTGAGCGACATCCTGAGAGTGAACACCGAGATCACCAAGGCCCCCCTGAG
CGCCTCTATGATCAAGAGATACGACGAGCACCACCAGGACCTGACCCTGCTGAAAGCTCTCGTGCGGCAG
CAGCTGCCTGAGAAGTACAAAGAGATTTTCTTCGACCAGAGCAAGAACGGCTACGCCGGCTACATCGATG
GCGGAGCCAGCCAGGAAGAGTTCTACAAGTTCATCAAGCCCATCCTGGAAAAGATGGACGGCACCGAGGA
ACTGCTCGTGAAGCTGAACAGAGAGGACCTGCTGCGGAAGCAGCGGACCTTCGACAACGGCAGCATCCCC
CACCAGATCCACCTGGGAGAGCTGCACGCCATTCTGCGGCGGCAGGAAGATTTTTACCCATTCCTGAAGG
ACAACCGGGAAAAGATCGAGAAGATCCTGACCTTCCGCATCCCCTACTACGTGGGCCCTCTGGCCAGGGG
AAACAGCAGATTCGCCTGGATGACCAGAAAGAGCGAGGAAACCATCACCCCCTGGAACTTCGAGGAAGTG
GTGGACAAGGGCGCCAGCGCCCAGAGCTTCATCGAGCGGATGACCAACTTCGATAAGAACCTGCCCAACG
AGAAGGTGCTGCCCAAGCACAGCCTGCTGTACGAGTACTTCACCGTGTACAACGAGCTGACCAAAGTGAA
ATACGTGACCGAGGGAATGAGAAAGCCCGCCTTCCTGAGCGGCGAGCAGAAAAAAGCCATCGTGGACCTG
CTGTTCAAGACCAACCGGAAAGTGACCGTGAAGCAGCTGAAAGAGGACTACTTCAAGAAAATCGAGTGCT
TCGACTCCGTGGAAATCTCCGGCGTGGAAGATCGGTTCAACGCCTCCCTGGGCACATACCACGATCTGCT
GAAAATTATCAAGGACAAGGACTTCCTGGACAATGAGGAAAACGAGGACATTCTGGAAGATATCGTGCTG
ACCCTGACACTGTTTGAGGACAGAGAGATGATCGAGGAACGGCTGAAAACCTATGCCCACCTGTTCGACG
ACAAAGTGATGAAGCAGCTGAAGCGGCGGAGATACACCGGCTGGGGCAGGCTGAGCCGGAAGCTGATCAA
CGGCATCCGGGACAAGCAGTCCGGCAAGACAATCCTGGATTTCCTGAAGTCCGACGGCTTCGCCAACAGA
AACTTCATGCAGCTGATCCACGACGACAGCCTGACCTTTAAAGAGGACATCCAGAAAGCCCAGGTGTCCG
GCCAGGGCGATAGCCTGCACGAGCACATTGCCAATCTGGCCGGCAGCCCCGCCATTAAGAAGGGCATCCT
GCAGACAGTGAAGGTGGTGGACGAGCTCGTGAAAGTGATGGGCCGGCACAAGCCCGAGAACATCGTGATC
GAAATGGCCAGAGAGAACCAGACCACCCAGAAGGGACAGAAGAACAGCCGCGAGAGAATGAAGCGGATCG
AAGAGGGCATCAAAGAGCTGGGCAGCCAGATCCTGAAAGAACACCCCGTGGAAAACACCCAGCTGCAGAA
CGAGAAGCTGTACCTGTACTACCTGCAGAATGGGCGGGATATGTACGTGGACCAGGAACTGGACATCAAC
CGGCTGTCCGACTACGATGTGGACGCTATCGTGCCTCAGAGCTTTCTGAAGGACGACTCCATCGATAACA
AAGTGCTGACTCGGAGCGACAAGAACCGGGGCAAGAGCGACAACGTGCCCTCCGAAGAGGTCGTGAAGAA
GATGAAGAACTACTGGCGCCAGCTGCTGAATGCCAAGCTGATTACCCAGAGGAAGTTCGACAATCTGACC
AAGGCCGAGAGAGGCGGCCTGAGCGAACTGGATAAGGCCGGCTTCATCAAGAGACAGCTGGTGGAAACCC
GGCAGATCACAAAGCACGTGGCACAGATCCTGGACTCCCGGATGAACACTAAGTACGACGAGAACGACAA
ACTGATCCGGGAAGTGAAAGTGATCACCCTGAAGTCCAAGCTGGTGTCCGATTTCCGGAAGGATTTCCAG
TTTTACAAAGTGCGCGAGATCAACAACTACCACCACGCCCACGACGCCTACCTGAACGCCGTCGTGGGAA
CCGCCCTGATCAAAAAGTACCCTAAGCTGGAAAGCGAGTTCGTGTACGGCGACTACAAGGTGTACGACGT
GCGGAAGATGATCGCCAAGAGCGAGCAGGAAATCGGCAAGGCTACCGCCAAGTACTTCTTCTACAGCAAC
ATCATGAACTTTTTCAAGACCGAGATTACCCTGGCCAACGGCGAGATCCGGAAGCGGCCTCTGATCGAGA
CAAACGGCGAAACAGGCGAGATCGTGTGGGATAAGGGCCGGGACTTTGCCACCGTGCGGAAAGTGCTGTC
TATGCCCCAAGTGAATATCGTGAAAAAGACCGAGGTGCAGACAGGCGGCTTCAGCAAAGAGTCTATCCTG
CCCAAGAGGAACAGCGACAAGCTGATCGCCAGAAAGAAGGACTGGGACCCTAAGAAGTACGGCGGCTTCG
ACAGCCCCACCGTGGCCTATTCTGTGCTGGTGGTGGCCAAAGTGGAAAAGGGCAAGTCCAAGAAACTGAA
GAGTGTGAAAGAGCTGCTGGGGATCACCATCATGGAAAGAAGCAGCTTCGAGAAGAATCCCATCGACTTT
CTGGAAGCCAAGGGCTACAAAGAAGTGAAAAAGGACCTGATCATCAAGCTGCCTAAGTACTCCCTGTTCG
AGCTGGAAAACGGCCGGAAGAGAATGCTGGCCTCTGCCGGCGAACTGCAGAAGGGAAACGAACTGGCCCT
GCCCTCCAAATATGTGAACTTCCTGTACCTGGCCAGCCACTATGAGAAGCTGAAGGGCTCCCCCGAGGAT
AATGAGCAGAAACAGCTGTTTGTGGAACAGCACAAACACTACCTGGACGAGATCATCGAGCAGATCAGCG
AGTTCTCCAAGAGAGTGATCCTGGCCGACGCTAATCTGGACAAGGTGCTGAGCGCCTACAACAAGCACAG
AGACAAGCCTATCAGAGAGCAGGCCGAGAATATCATCCACCTGTTTACCCTGACCAATCTGGGAGCCCCT
GCCGCCTTCAAGTACTTTGACACCACCATCGACCGGAAGAGGTACACCAGCACCAAAGAGGTGCTGGACG
CCACCCTGATCCACCAGAGCATCACCGGCCTGTACGAGACACGGATCGACCTGTCTCAGCTGGGAGGCGA
CGCCTATCCCTATGACGTGCCCGATTATGCCAGCCTGGGCAGCGGCTCCCCCAAGAAAAAACGCAAGGTG
GAAGATCCTAAGAAAAAGCGGAAAGTGGACGGCATTGGTAGTGGGAGCAACGGCAGCAGCGGATCCAACG
GTCCGGGTGGATCTGGAGGTGGAGGTTCTGGAGGAGAAGAACTTTTGAGCAAGAATTATCATCTTGAGAA
CGAAGTGGCTCGTCTTAAGAAAGGTTCTGGCAGTGGAGAAGAACTGCTTTCAAAGAATTACCACCTGGAA
AATGAGGTAGCTAGACTGAAAAAGGGGAGCGGAAGTGGGGAGGAGTTGCTGAGCAAAAATTATCATTTGG
AGAACGAAGTAGCACGACTAAAGAAAGGGTCCGGATCGGGTGAGGAGTTACTCTCGAAAAATTATCATCT
CGAAAACGAAGTGGCTCGGCTAAAAAAGGGCAGTGGTTCTGGAGAAGAGCTATTATCTAAAAACTACCAC
CTCGAAAATGAGGTGGCACGCTTAAAAAAGGGAAGTGGCAGTGGTGAAGAGCTACTATCCAAGAATTATC
ATCTTGAGAACGAGGTAGCGCGTTTGAAGAAGGGTTCCGGCTCAGGAGAGGAACTGCTCTCGAAGAACTA
TCATCTTGAAAATGAGGTCGCTCGATTAAAAAAGGGATCGGGCAGTGGTGAGGAACTACTTTCAAAGAAT
TACCACCTCGAAAACGAAGTAGCTCGATTAAAGAAAGGTTCAGGGTCGGGTGAAGAATTACTGAGTAAAA
ATTATCATCTGGAAAATGAGGTAGCGAGACTAAAAAAGGGGAGTGGTTCTGGCGAAGAGTTGCTATCGAA
AAATTATCATCTTGAGAACGAAGTTGCTAGGCTCAAAAAGGGCTCAGGCTCAGGCGAGGAGTTGCTCTCG
AAAAACTACCACTTGGAAAATGAGGTCGCGAGGTTGAAAAAGGGGAGCGGGTCGGGCGAGGAGTTATTGA
GCAAAAACTATCATTTAGAGAACGAAGTCGCGCGCTTAAAGAAAGGCTCGGGCTCGGGCGAAGAACTCTT
ATCGAAGAACTACCACCTCGAAAATGAGGTCGCCAGGTTGAAAAAGGGCAGTGGCAGCGGGGAGGAACTC
TTGAGCAAGAACTACCACTTGGAGAATGAGGTCGCGAGATTGAAGAAAGGGTCGGGGAGCGGCGAGGAAT
TGCTCAGCAAGAATTATCATTTGGAGAACGAAGTCGCCAGGCTCAAGAAAGGCTCGGGGTCGGGGGAGGA
ATTGTTGAGTAAAAACTACCACTTGGAAAATGAAGTCGCCAGGCTCAAAAAAGGGAGTGGGAGCGGCGAA
GAGTTATTGAGCAAAAATTACCACTTGGAGAACGAAGTGGCAAGGCTCAAGAAAGGGAGCGGCAGCGGGG
AGGAGCTCTTATCGAAGAACTACCACTTAGAGAATGAAGTCGCCCGCTTGAAGAAAGGCTCGGGGAGCGG
GGAAGAGCTCTTGAGCAAGAACTACCACTTGGAAAATGAGGTGGCGCGCTTGAAGAAAGGGAGCGGGAGC
GGGGAAGAGTTACTATCTAAGAATTATCATCTCGAGAACGAGGTGGCTCGACTAAAGAAGGGCTCCGGCA
GTGGGGAGGAACTCCTGTCGAAGAACTATCATCTTGAAAATGAGGTTGCAAGACTTAAAAAGGGGTCCGG
ATCAGGTGAGGAACTACTCAGTAAGAATTACCACCTGGAAAACGAAGTTGCACGTTTGAAGAAAGGATCA
GGATCAGGCGAAGAACTGCTCTCAAAAGATTATCATTTGGAAAATGAGGTTGCACGTTTAAAAAAGGGAA
GTGGCAGTGGTGAGGAACTTCTGTCGAAAAATTATCATCTCGAGAATGAAGTAGCCCGACTTAAAAAGGG
TTCTGGCTCGGGTCAGCGGCCGCAAGGTGGAGGTGGACCCAAGAAGAAGCGCAAGGTGGGAAGCGGAGCT
ACTAACTTCAGCCTGCTGAAGCAGGCTGGAGACGTGGAGGAGAACCCTGGACCTGCACCAGGAAGTATGA
GCGAGCTGATTAAGGAGAACATGCACATGAAGCTGTACATGGAGGGCACCGTGGACAACCATCACTTCAA
GTGCACATCCGAGGGCGAAGGCAAGCCCTACGAGGGCACCCAGACCATGAGAATCAAGGTGGTCGAGGGC
GGCCCTCTCCCCTTCGCCTTCGACATCCTGGCTACTAGCTTCCTCTACGGCAGCAAGACCTTCATCAACC
ACACCCAGGGCATCCCCGACTTCTTCAAGCAGTCCTTCCCTGAGGGCTTCACATGGGAGAGAGTCACCAC
ATACGAAGACGGGGGCGTGCTGACCGCTACCCAGGACACCAGCCTCCAGGACGGCTGCCTCATCTACAAC
GTCAAGATCAGAGGGGTGAACTTCACATCCAACGGCCCTGTGATGCAGAAGAAAACACTCGGCTGGGAGG
CCTTCACCGAGACGCTGTACCCCGCTGACGGCGGCCTGGAAGGCAGAAACGACATGGCCCTGAAGCTCGT
GGGCGGGAGCCATCTGATCGCAAACATCAAGACCACATATAGATCCAAGAAACCCGCTAAGAACCTCAAG
ATGCCTGGCGTCTACTATGTGGACTACAGACTGGAAAGAATCAAGGAGGCCAACAACGAGACCTACGTCG
AGCAGCACGAGGTGGCAGTGGCCAGATACTGCGACCTCCCTAGCAAACTGGGGCACAAGCTTAATTAAGC
GGCCGCGACTCTAGAGTCGACCTGCAGGGATCGATCACTGAGGTACCTTTAAGACCAATGACTTACAAGG
CAGCTGTAGATCTTAGCCACTTTTTAAAAGAAAAGGGGGGACTGGAAGGGCTAATTCACTCCCAACGAAG
ACAAGATCTGCTTTTTGCTTGTACTGGGTCTCTCTGGTTAGACCAGATCTGAGCCTGGGAGCTCTCTGGC
TAACTAGGGAACCCACTGCTTAAGCCTCAATAAAGCTTGCCTTGAGTGCTTCAAGTAGT
